>Addgene plasmid #233422 | XZ089 (IVT) CMV-TO-T7-ARRB2-MCP-hybridUTR3 | addgene full sequence | sequence record 466403 | Addgene NGS Result
CGAGCCGGAAGCATAAAGTGTAAAGCCTGGGGTGCCTAATGAGTGAGCTAACTCACATTAATTGCGTTGC
GCTCACTGCCCGCTTTCCAGTCGGGAAACCTGTCGTGCCAGCTGCATTAATGAATCGGCCAACGCGCGGG
GAGAGGCGGTTTGCGTATTGGGCGCTCTTCCGCTTCCTCGCTCACTGACTCGCTGCGCTCGGTCGTTCGG
CTGCGGCGAGCGGTATCAGCTCACTCAAAGGCGGTAATACGGTTATCCACAGAATCAGGGGATAACGCAG
GAAAGAACATGTGAGCAAAAGGCCAGCAAAAGGCCAGGAACCGTAAAAAGGCCGCGTTGCTGGCGTTTTT
CCATAGGCTCCGCCCCCCTGACGAGCATCACAAAAATCGACGCTCAAGTCAGAGGTGGCGAAACCCGACA
GGACTATAAAGATACCAGGCGTTTCCCCCTGGAAGCTCCCTCGTGCGCTCTCCTGTTCCGACCCTGCCGC
TTACCGGATACCTGTCCGCCTTTCTCCCTTCGGGAAGCGTGGCGCTTTCTCATAGCTCACGCTGTAGGTA
TCTCAGTTCGGTGTAGGTCGTTCGCTCCAAGCTGGGCTGTGTGCACGAACCCCCCGTTCAGCCCGACCGC
TGCGCCTTATCCGGTAACTATCGTCTTGAGTCCAACCCGGTAAGACACGACTTATCGCCACTGGCAGCAG
CCACTGGTAACAGGATTAGCAGAGCGAGGTATGTAGGCGGTGCTACAGAGTTCTTGAAGTGGTGGCCTAA
CTACGGCTACACTAGAAGAACAGTATTTGGTATCTGCGCTCTGCTGAAGCCAGTTACCTTCGGAAAAAGA
GTTGGTAGCTCTTGATCCGGCAAACAAACCACCGCTGGTAGCGGTGGTTTTTTTGTTTGCAAGCAGCAGA
TTACGCGCAGAAAAAAAGGATCTCAAGAAGATCCTTTGATCTTTTCTACGGGGTCTGACGCTCAGTGGAA
CGAAAACTCACGTTAAGGGATTTTGGTCATGAGATTATCAAAAAGGATCTTCACCTAGATCCTTTTAAAT
TAAAAATGAAGTTTTAAATCAATCTAAAGTATATATGAGTAAACTTGGTCTGACAGTTACCAATGCTTAA
TCAGTGAGGCACCTATCTCAGCGATCTGTCTATTTCGTTCATCCATAGTTGCCTGACTCCCCGTCGTGTA
GATAACTACGATACGGGAGGGCTTACCATCTGGCCCCAGTGCTGCAATGATACCGCGAGACCCACGCTCA
CCGGCTCCAGATTTATCAGCAATAAACCAGCCAGCCGGAAGGGCCGAGCGCAGAAGTGGTCCTGCAACTT
TATCCGCCTCCATCCAGTCTATTAATTGTTGCCGGGAAGCTAGAGTAAGTAGTTCGCCAGTTAATAGTTT
GCGCAACGTTGTTGCCATTGCTACAGGCATCGTGGTGTCACGCTCGTCGTTTGGTATGGCTTCATTCAGC
TCCGGTTCCCAACGATCAAGGCGAGTTACATGATCCCCCATGTTGTGCAAAAAAGCGGTTAGCTCCTTCG
GTCCTCCGATCGTTGTCAGAAGTAAGTTGGCCGCAGTGTTATCACTCATGGTTATGGCAGCACTGCATAA
TTCTCTTACTGTCATGCCATCCGTAAGATGCTTTTCTGTGACTGGTGAGTACTCAACCAAGTCATTCTGA
GAATAGTGTATGCGGCGACCGAGTTGCTCTTGCCCGGCGTCAATACGGGATAATACCGCGCCACATAGCA
GAACTTTAAAAGTGCTCATCATTGGAAAACGTTCTTCGGGGCGAAAACTCTCAAGGATCTTACCGCTGTT
GAGATCCAGTTCGATGTAACCCACTCGTGCACCCAACTGATCTTCAGCATCTTTTACTTTCACCAGCGTT
TCTGGGTGAGCAAAAACAGGAAGGCAAAATGCCGCAAAAAAGGGAATAAGGGCGACACGGAAATGTTGAA
TACTCATACTCTTCCTTTTTCAATATTATTGAAGCATTTATCAGGGTTATTGTCTCATGAGCGGATACAT
ATTTGAATGTATTTAGAAAAATAAACAAATAGGGGTTCCGCGCACATTTCCCCGAAAAGTGCCACCTGAC
GTCGACGGATCGGGAGATCTCCCGATCCCCTATGGTGCACTCTCAGTACAATCTGCTCTGATGCCGCATA
GTTAAGCCAGTATCTGCTCCCTGCTTGTGTGTTGGAGGTCGCTGAGTAGTGCGCGAGCAAAATTTAAGCT
ACAACAAGGCAAGGCTTGACCGACAATTGCATGAAGAATCTGCTTAGGGTTAGGCGTTTTGCGCTGCTTC
GTACGGGCCAGATATACGCGTTGACATTGATTATTGACTAGTTATTAATAGTAATCAATTACGGGGTCAT
TAGTTCATAGCCCATATATGGAGTTCCGCGTTACATAACTTACGGTAAATGGCCCGCCTGGCTGACCGCC
CAACGACCCCCGCCCATTGACGTCAATAATGACGTATGTTCCCATAGTAACGCCAATAGGGACTTTCCAT
TGACGTCAATGGGTGGAGTATTTACGGTAAACTGCCCACTTGGCAGTACATCAAGTGTATCATATGCCAA
GTACGCCCCCTATTGACGTCAATGACGGTAAATGGCCCGCCTGGCATTATGCCCAGTACATGACCTTATG
GGACTTTCCTACTTGGCAGTACATCTACGTATTAGTCATCGCTATTACCATGGTGATGCGGTTTTGGCAG
TACATCAATGGGCGTGGATAGCGGTTTGACTCACGGGGATTTCCAAGTCTCCACCCCATTGACGTCAATG
GGAGTTTGTTTTGGCACCAAAATCAACGGGACTTTCCAAAATGTCGTAACAACTCCGCCCCATTGACGCA
AATGGGCGGTAGGCGTGTACGGTGGGAGGTCTATATAAGCAGAGCTCTCCCTATCAGTGATAGAGATCTC
CCTATCAGTGATAGAGATCGTCGACGAGCTCGTTTAGTGAACCGTCAGATCGCCTGGAGACGCCATCCAC
GCTGTTTTGACCTCCATAGAAGACACCGGGACCGATCCAGCCTCCGGACTCTAGCGTTTAAACTTAAGCT
CGCTAGAGATCCGCGGCCGCTAATACGACTCACTATAGGGAGAAAAATAACAAATCTCAACACAACATAT
ACAAAACAAACGAATCTCAAGCAATCAAGCATTCTACTTCTATTGCAGCAATTTAAATCATTTCTTTTAA
AGCAAAAGCAATTTTCTGAAAATTTTCACCATTTACGAACGATAAAGCTTCGCCACCATGGGGGAGAAAC
CCGGGACCAGGGTCTTCAAGAAGTCGAGCCCTAACTGCAAGCTCACCGTGTACTTGGGCAAGCGGGACTT
CGTAGATCACCTGGACAAAGTGGACCCTGTAGATGGCGTGGTGCTTGTGGACCCTGACTACCTGAAGGAC
CGCAAAGTGTTTGTGACCCTCACCTGCGCCTTCCGCTATGGCCGTGAAGACCTGGATGTGCTGGGCTTGT
CCTTCCGCAAAGACCTGTTCATCGCCACCTACCAGGCCTTCCCCCCGGTGCCCAACCCACCCCGGCCCCC
CACCCGCCTGCAGGACCGGCTGCTGAGGAAGCTGGGCCAGCATGCCCACCCCTTCTTCTTCACCATACCC
CAGAATCTTCCATGCTCCGTCACACTGCAGCCAGGCCCAGAGGATACAGGAAAGGCCTGCGGCGTAGACT
TTGAGATTCGAGCCTTCTGTGCTAAATCACTAGAAGAGAAAAGCCACAAAAGGAACTCTGTGCGGCTGGT
GATCCGAAAGGTGCAGTTCGCCCCGGAGAAACCCGGCCCCCAGCCTTCAGCCGAAACCACACGCCACTTC
CTCATGTCTGACCGGTCCCTGCACCTCGAGGCTTCCCTGGACAAGGAGCTGTACTACCATGGGGAGCCCC
TCAATGTAAATGTCCACGTCACCAACAACTCCACCAAGACCGTCAAGAAGATCAAAGTCTCTGTGAGACA
GTACGCCGACATCTGCCTCTTCAGCACCGCCCAGTACAAGTGTCCTGTGGCTCAACTCGAACAAGATGAC
CAGGTATCTCCCAGCTCCACATTCTGTAAGGTGTACACCATAACCCCACTGCTCAGCGACAACCGGGAGA
AGCGGGGTCTCGCCCTGGATGGGAAACTCAAGCACGAGGACACCAACCTGGCTTCCAGCACCATCGTGAA
GGAGGGTGCCAACAAGGAGGTGCTGGGAATCCTGGTGTCCTACAGGGTCAAGGTGAAGCTGGTGGTGTCT
CGAGGCGGGGATGTCTCTGTGGAGCTGCCTTTTGTTCTTATGCACCCCAAGCCCCACGACCACATCCCCC
TCCCCAGACCCCAGTCAGCCGCTCCGGAGACAGATGTCCCTGTGGACACCAACCTCATTGAATTTGATAC
CAACTATGCCACAGATGATGACATTGTGTTTGAGGACTTTGCCCGGCTTCGGCTGAAGGGGATGAAGGAT
GACGACTATGATGATCAACTCTGCGGCGGTGGTAGCGCTATGGCGAGCAACTTTACGCAATTTGTGTTGG
TTGACAATGGTGGCACCGGAGACGTAACTGTTGCGCCGAGCAATTTTGCGAACGGGATTGCAGAATGGAT
AAGTAGTAACAGCCGGAGTCAGGCATATAAAGTCACATGCTCAGTTCGCCAAAGTTCCGCACAGAACCGA
AAATATACCATAAAGGTAGAAGTGCCAAAAGGGGCGTGGCGATCTTATCTTAATATGGAGCTTACGATCC
CAATCTTTGCGACTAATTCAGACTGCGAGCTGATTGTCAAGGCCATGCAAGGTCTTTTGAAAGACGGTAA
CCCGATTCCCTCTGCGATCGCCGCCAACTCAGGAATATATGGTGGCGGAACCGGTGGCGGGTCCATGGCC
TCCAATTTTACACAGTTTGTGCTCGTGGACAACGGCGGCACTGGAGACGTCACAGTAGCTCCAAGTAACT
TTGCGAATGGGATAGCCGAGTGGATCTCTTCCAATTCAAGATCACAAGCCTATAAGGTGACTTGTAGTGT
ACGCCAATCTAGTGCCCAGAACCGGAAGTATACCATTAAAGTGGAGGTCCCCAAAGGTGCATGGCGCTCA
TACTTGAATATGGAATTGACGATTCCGATATTTGCGACCAATAGCGACTGCGAGCTTATTGTAAAAGCCA
TGCAAGGACTTCTGAAAGATGGCAACCCGATACCTTCCGCAATCGCTGCGAATAGCGGAATTTACTGACT
CGAGCTGGTACTGCATGCACGCAATGCTAGCTGCCCCTTTCCCGTCCTGGGTACCCCGAGTCTCCCCCGA
CCTCGGGTCCCAGGTATGCTCCCACCTCCACCTGCCCCACTCACCACCTCTGCTAGTTCCAGACACCTCC
CAAGCACGCAGCAATGCAGCTCAAAACGCTTAGCCTAGCCACACCCCCACGGGAAACAGCAGTGATTAAC
CTTTAGCAATAAACGAAAGTTTAACTAAGCTATACTAACCCCAGGGTTGGTCAATTTCGTGCCAGCCACA
CCCTGGAGCTAGCGGGCCCGAACAAAAACTCATCTCAGAAGAGGATCTGAATAGCGCCGTCGACCATCAT
CATAATCATCATTGAGTTTAAACCCGCTGATCAGCCTCGACTGTGCCTTCTAGTTGCCAGCCATCTGTTG
TTTGCCCCTCCCCCGTGCCTTCCTTGACCCTGGAAGGTGCCACTCCCACTGTCCTTTCCTAATAAAATGA
GGAAATTGCATCGCATTGTCTGAGTAGGTGTCATTCTATTCTGGGGGGTGGGGTGGGGCAGGACAGCAAG
GGGGAGGATTGGGAAGACAATAGCAGGCATGCTGGGGATGCGGTGGGCTCTATGGAGATCTATCGATGTT
CTGGGGATGCGGTGGGCTCTATGGCTTCTGAGGCGGAAAGAACCAGCTGGGGCTCTAGGGGGTATCCCC
[124 nt withheld, positions 5950-6073]
C
[91 nt withheld, positions 6075-6165]
AGGGTGATGGTTCACGTACCTAGAAGTTCCTATTCCGAAGTTCCTATTCTCTAGAAAGTATAGGAACTTC
CTTGGCCAAAAAGCCTGAACTCACCGCGACGTCTGTCGAGAAGTTTCTGATCGAAAAGTTCGACAGCGTC
TCCGACCTGATGCAGCTCTCGGAGGGCGAAGAATCTCGTGCTTTCAGCTTCGATGTAGGAGGGCGTGGAT
ATGTCCTGCGGGTAAATAGCTGCGCCGATGGTTTCTACAAAGATCGTTATGTTTATCGGCACTTTGCATC
GGCCGCGCTCCCGATTCCGGAAGTGCTTGACATTGGGGAATTCAGCGAGAGCCTGACCTATTGCATCTCC
CGCCGTGCACAGGGTGTCACGTTGCAAGACCTGCCTGAAACCGAACTGCCCGCTGTTCTGCAGCCGGTCG
CGGAGGCCATGGATGCGATCGCTGCGGCCGATCTTAGCCAGACGAGCGGGTTCGGCCCATTCGGACCGCA
AGGAATCGGTCAATACACTACATGGCGTGATTTCATATGCGCGATTGCTGATCCCCATGTGTATCACTGG
CAAACTGTGATGGACGACACCGTCAGTGCGTCCGTCGCGCAGGCTCTCGATGAGCTGATGCTTTGGGCCG
AGGACTGCCCCGAAGTCCGGCACCTCGTGCACGCGGATTTCGGCTCCAACAATGTCCTGACGGACAATGG
CCGCATAACAGCGGTCATTGACTGGAGCGAGGCGATGTTCGGGGATTCCCAATACGAGGTCGCCAACATC
TTCTTCTGGAGGCCGTGGTTGGCTTGTATGGAGCAGCAGACGCGCTACTTCGAGCGGAGGCATCCGGAGC
TTGCAGGATCGCCGCGGCTCCGGGCGTATATGCTCCGCATTGGTCTTGACCAACTCTATCAGAGCTTGGT
TGACGGCAATTTCGATGATGCAGCTTGGGCGCAGGGTCGATGCGACGCAATCGTCCGATCCGGAGCCGGG
ACTGTCGGGCGTACACAAATCGCCCGCAGAAGCGCGGCCGTCTGGACCGATGGCTGTGTAGAAGTACTCG
CCGATAGTGGAAACCGACGCCCCAGCACTCGTCCGAGGGCAAAGGAATAGCACGTACTACGAGATTTCGA
TTCCACCGCCGCCTTCTATGAAAGGTTGGGCTTCGGAATCGTTTTCCGGGACGCCGGCTGGATGATCCTC
CAGCGCGGGGATCTCATGCTGGAGTTCTTCGCCCACCCCAACTTGTTTATTGCAGCTTATAATGGTTACA
AATAAAGCAATAGCATCACAAATTTCACAAATAAAGCATTTTTTTCACTGCATTCTAGTTGTGGTTTGTC
CAAACTCATCAATGTATCTTATCATGTCTGTATACCGTCGACCTCTAGCTAGAGCTTGGCGTAATCATGG
TCATAGCTGTTTCCTGTGTGAAATTGTTATCCGCTCACAATTCCACACAACATA
Features (pLannotate 1.2.2; 25 found; start..end, strand, type, name):
     39..60      -  protein_bind   CAP binding site: CAP binding activates transcription in the presence of cAMP. E. coli catabolite activator protein
     73..165     -  CDS            lacI (fragment): lac repressor; lacI; The lac repressor binds to the lac operator to inhibit transcription in E. coli. This inhibition can be relieved by adding lactose or isopropyl-β-D-thiogalactopyranoside (IPTG).
    348..936     -  rep_origin     ori: high-copy-number ColE1/pMB1/pBR322/pUC origin of replication
   1107..1967    -  CDS            AmpR: β-lactamase; bla; confers resistance to ampicillin, carbenicillin, and related antibiotics
   1968..2072    -  promoter       AmpR promoter: bla
   2131..2183    -  misc_feature   bom (fragment): basis of mobility region from pBR322
   2333..2712    +  enhancer       CMV enhancer: human cytomegalovirus immediate early enhancer
   2713..2916    +  promoter       CMV promoter: human cytomegalovirus (CMV) immediate early promoter
   2918..2937    +  promoter       PLtetO-1 promoter (fragment): modified phage lambda PL promoter with tet operator sites (Lutz and Bujard, 1997)
   2939..2958    +  promoter       PLtetO-1 promoter (fragment): modified phage lambda PL promoter with tet operator sites (Lutz and Bujard, 1997)
   2966..2999    +  promoter       TRE3GV promoter (fragment): 3rd-generation Tet-responsive promoter that can be activated by binding of Tet-On® 3G, optimized for retroviral and lentiviral vectors
   3101..3119    +  promoter       T7 promoter: promoter for bacteriophage T7 RNA polymerase
   3160..3196    +  ncRNA          PK1-TEV CVMV: Accession: RF01102 - 5'-leader pseudoknot of TEV/CVMV
   3278..4504    +  CDS            ARRB2: ARRB2_HUMAN - Also known as ARB2, ARR2. Experimental evidence at protein level: Swiss-Prot protein existence level 1. Functions in regulating agonist-mediated G-protein coupled receptor (GPCR) signaling by mediating both receptor desensitization and resensitization processes. During homologous desensitization, beta- arrestins bind to the GPRK-phosphorylated receptor and sterically preclude its coupling to the cognate G-protein; the binding appears to require additional receptor determinants exposed only in the active receptor conformation. The beta-arrestins target many receptors for internali
   4895..5245    +  CDS            CAPSD_BPMS2 (fragment): Experimental evidence at protein level: Swiss-Prot protein existence level 1. Acts as a translational repressor of viral replicase synthesis late in infection. This latter function is the result of capsid protein interaction with an RNA hairpin which contains the replicase ribosome-binding site. From Escherichia phage MS2 (Bacteriophage MS2).
   5641..5865    +  polyA_signal   bGH poly(A) signal: bovine growth hormone polyadenylation signal
   5881..5904    +  polyA_signal   bGH poly(A) signal (fragment): bovine growth hormone polyadenylation signal
   5908..5929    +  promoter       SV40 promoter (fragment): SV40 enhancer and early promoter
   5950..6183    +  rep_origin     f1 ori (fragment) (sequence partly withheld): f1 bacteriophage origin of replication; arrow indicates direction of (+) strand synthesis
   6188..6235    +  protein_bind   FRT: FLP-mediated recombination occurs in the 8-bp core sequence TCTAGAAA (Turan and Bode, 2011). FLP recombinase from the Saccharomyces cerevisiae 2μ plasmid
   6243..7265    +  CDS            HygR: aminoglycoside phosphotransferase from E. coli; aph(4)-Ia; confers resistance to hygromycin
   7275..7400    +  CDS            ble (fragment): BLE_KLEPN - Experimental evidence at protein level: Swiss-Prot protein existence level 1. Binding protein with a strong affinity to the bleomycin family of antibiotics. Binds to CL990; an antimitotic-antibiotic compound. From Klebsiella pneumoniae.
   7395..7516    +  polyA_signal   SV40 poly(A) signal: SV40 polyadenylation signal
   7589..7605    -  protein_bind   lac operator: The lac repressor binds to the lac operator to inhibit transcription in E. coli. This inhibition can be relieved by adding lactose or isopropyl-β-D-thiogalactopyranoside (IPTG). lac repressor encoded by lacI
   7613..24      -  promoter       lac promoter (across the origin): promoter for the E. coli lac operon
