[The description below was written by a language model from this plasmid's Addgene catalogue record and pLannotate feature annotations shown in this document.]
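Description:
XZ089 (IVT) CMV-TO-T7-ARRB2-MCP-hybridUTR3 is a 7.6 kb mammalian expression plasmid built on a Flp-In backbone and intended mainly as a template for in vitro transcription of an ARRB2-tdMCP mRNA. It replicates in E. coli at high copy from a ColE1/pUC-type origin and is selected with ampicillin through the bla gene. A partial f1 origin and remnants of lac regulatory sequence are also carried over from the backbone.

The payload is a synthetic fusion of human beta-arrestin 2 (ARRB2, recorded as wild type) to the MS2 bacteriophage coat protein (MCP), an RNA-binding domain that recognises MS2 hairpins. The purpose field describes a tandem dimer (tdMCP), although the annotation detects only one coat-protein segment, with unannotated sequence between it and ARRB2. Two promoters lie upstream. The first is a CMV enhancer/promoter followed by tet operator sequences (the "TO" in the name), which would allow Tet repressor-controlled expression in mammalian cells. The second is a T7 promoter placed just before the coding region so that T7 RNA polymerase can produce the transcript in vitro. A leader pseudoknot element of the TEV/CVMV type is annotated between the T7 promoter and the open reading frame. The "hybridUTR3" of the name presumably occupies the unannotated stretch before the bGH polyadenylation signal, but the record does not define its composition.

Downstream, an FRT site sits directly before a hygromycin resistance gene and an SV40 poly(A) signal, the standard Flp-In arrangement for FLP-mediated integration into a genomic FRT landing site. The associated work concerns post-transcriptional modular synthetic receptors. This suggests that arrestin recruitment to an activated receptor is used to bring an RNA-binding module along with it, though the record does not spell out the mechanism.
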