Addgene plasmid #233422: XZ089 (IVT) CMV-TO-T7-ARRB2-MCP-hybridUTR3
Purpose: IVT template for ARRB2-tdMCP
Depositing lab: Xiaojing Gao. Depositing organization: Stanford University. Publication: Post-transcriptional modular synthetic receptors. Zhang X, Mille-Fragoso LS, Kaseniit KE, Lee AP, Zhang M, Call CC, Hu Y, Xie Y, Gao XJ. Nat Chem Biol. 2025 Mar 28. doi: 10.1038/s41589-025-01872-w. PubMed 40155716.
Backbone
  Vector backbone: FLP-IN
  Vector type: Mammalian Expression
Growth in bacteria
  Bacterial resistance: Ampicillin, 100 μg/mL
  Growth temperature: 37°C
  Growth strain: DH5alpha
  Copy number: High Copy
Gene/Insert
  Gene/Insert name: T7-ARRB2-MCP-hybridUTR3
  Species: Synthetic
  Mutation: WT
  Promoter: CMV
  Cloning method: Gibson Cloning
Terms and licenses: Academic/Nonprofit Terms; Industry Terms: Not Available to Industry
Depositor comments: https://benchling.com/s/seq-xf0ht9hrkW50VTzN2bJe?m=slm-ONtrbBkNsyKbavxOA2QT for annotated sequence file. Please visit https://doi.org/10.1101/2024.05.03.592453 for bioRxiv preprint.
How to cite: XZ089 (IVT) CMV-TO-T7-ARRB2-MCP-hybridUTR3 was a gift from Xiaojing Gao (Addgene plasmid # 233422 ; http://n2t.net/addgene:233422 ; RRID:Addgene_233422)
